Addgene plasmid #26849: pXP622
Purpose: (Empty Backbone)
Depositing lab: Nancy DaSilva & Suzanne Sandmeyer. Depositing organization: University of California, Irvine. Publication: A vector set for systematic metabolic engineering in Saccharomyces cerevisiae. Fang F, Salmon K, Shen MW, Aeling KA, Ito E, Irwin B, Tran UP, Hatfield GW, Da Silva NA, Sandmeyer S. Yeast. 2011 Feb;28(2):123-36. doi: 10.1002/yea.1824. Epub 2010 Oct 8. PubMed 20936606.
Backbone
  Vector backbone: pUC18
  Backbone manufacturer: invitrogen
  Backbone size (bp): 6005
  Modifications to backbone: N/A
  Vector type: Yeast Expression, Cre/Lox
  Selectable markers: LEU2
Growth in bacteria
  Bacterial resistance: Ampicillin, 100 μg/mL
  Growth temperature: 37°C
  Growth strain: DH5alpha
  Copy number: High Copy
Gene/Insert
  Gene/Insert name: None
  Cloning method: Restriction Enzyme; 5′ cloning site SpeI (not destroyed); 3′ cloning site XhoI (not destroyed)
  Sequencing primers: 5′ N/A
Terms and licenses: Academic/Nonprofit Terms; Industry Terms: Not Available to Industry
Depositor comments: There are a few mismatches between author sequence and Addgene quality control sequence but they are outside of the LEU2 coding sequence and do not alter function of this plasmid.
How to cite: pXP622 was a gift from Nancy DaSilva & Suzanne Sandmeyer (Addgene plasmid # 26849 ; http://n2t.net/addgene:26849 ; RRID:Addgene_26849)
