[The description below was written by a language model from this plasmid's Addgene catalogue record and pLannotate feature annotations shown in this document.]
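Description:
pXP622 is an empty yeast expression backbone of 6,005 bp built on pUC18, from a vector set designed for systematic metabolic engineering in Saccharomyces cerevisiae. It is an E. coli–yeast shuttle plasmid. In bacteria it replicates at high copy from the ColE1/pUC origin and is selected through the AmpR β-lactamase gene under its own promoter. In yeast it is maintained episomally by the 2μ origin, which typically gives multicopy propagation, and is selected by complementation of leucine auxotrophy with the LEU2 marker (3-isopropylmalate dehydrogenase) driven by a fragment of its native promoter. Remnants of the pUC lineage are also annotated, including lacZα and lacI fragments, the lac promoter and operator, the CAP binding site, and short bom and rop fragments. These appear to be leftover backbone sequence.

The LEU2 cassette is flanked by two loxP sites in the same orientation, so Cre recombinase can excise the marker and allow it to be reused in successive rounds of strain engineering. No gene is carried; an open reading frame is meant to be cloned between the retained SpeI and XhoI sites, with a CYC1 terminator annotated for transcript termination. The feature table does not annotate a yeast promoter for the expression cassette, and the catalogue fields do not name one, so the promoter driving an inserted gene is not stated in the record; an unannotated stretch lies upstream of the CYC1 terminator. The depositor notes a few mismatches between the author sequence and the repository's quality-control sequence. These lie outside the LEU2 coding region and are reported not to affect function.
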