Features (pLannotate 1.2.2; 18 found; start..end, strand, type, name):
    137..189     +  misc_feature   bom (fragment): basis of mobility region from pBR322
    598..845     +  terminator     CYC1 terminator: S. cerevisiae CYC1; transcription terminator for CYC1
    850..890     -  misc_feature   MCS (fragment): pUC18/19 multiple cloning site
    891..924     +  protein_bind   loxP: Cre-mediated recombination occurs in the 8-bp core sequence (GCATACAT). Cre recombinase
    926..1278    +  promoter       LEU2 promoter (fragment): S. cerevisiae LEU2
   1279..2365    +  CDS            LEU2 (fragment): 3-isopropylmalate dehydrogenase, required for leucine biosynthesis; S. cerevisiae LEU2; yeast auxotrophic marker
   2366..2399    +  protein_bind   loxP: Cre-mediated recombination occurs in the 8-bp core sequence (GCATACAT). Cre recombinase
   2400..2421    -  misc_feature   MCS (fragment): pUC18/19 multiple cloning site
   2426..3768    +  rep_origin     2μ ori: yeast 2μ plasmid origin of replication
   3768..3788    -  CDS            lacZα (fragment): LacZα fragment of β-galactosidase; lacZ fragment
   3808..3824    -  protein_bind   lac operator: The lac repressor binds to the lac operator to inhibit transcription in E. coli. This inhibition can be relieved by adding lactose or isopropyl-β-D-thiogalactopyranoside (IPTG). lac repressor encoded by lacI
   3832..3862    -  promoter       lac promoter: promoter for the E. coli lac operon
   3877..3898    -  protein_bind   CAP binding site: CAP binding activates transcription in the presence of cAMP. E. coli catabolite activator protein
   3911..4003    -  CDS            lacI (fragment): lac repressor; lacI; The lac repressor binds to the lac operator to inhibit transcription in E. coli. This inhibition can be relieved by adding lactose or isopropyl-β-D-thiogalactopyranoside (IPTG).
   4186..4774    -  rep_origin     ori: high-copy-number ColE1/pMB1/pBR322/pUC origin of replication
   4945..5805    -  CDS            AmpR: β-lactamase; bla; confers resistance to ampicillin, carbenicillin, and related antibiotics
   5806..5910    -  promoter       AmpR promoter: bla
   6005..35      +  CDS            rop (fragment) (across the origin): Rop protein, which maintains plasmids at low copy number; rop
>Addgene plasmid #26849 | pXP622 | depositor full sequence | sequence record 12717 | Author sequence
TCGCGCGTTTCGGTGATGACGGTGAAAACCTCTGACACATGCAGCTCCCGGAGACGGTCACAGCTTGTCT
GTAAGCGGATGCCGGGAGCAGACAAGCCCGTCAGGGCGCGTCAGCGGGTGTTGGCGGGTGTCGGGGCTGG
CTTAACTATGCGGCATCAGAGCAGATTGTACTGAGAGTGCACCATATGCTCGTAGGAACAATTTCGGGCC
CCTGCGTGTTCTTCTGAGGTTCATCTTTTACATTTGCTTCTGCTGGATAATTTTCAGAGGCAACAAGGAA
AAATTAGATGGCAAAAAGTCGTCTTTCAAGGAAAAATCCCCACCATCTTTCGAGATCCCCTGTAACTTAT
TGGCAACTGAAAGAATGAAAAGGAGGAAAATACAAAATATACTAGAACTGAAAAAAAAAAAGTATAAATA
GAGACGATATATGCCAATACTTCACAATGTTCGAATCTATTCTTCATTTGCAGCTATTGTAAAATAATAA
AACATCAAGAACAAACAAGCTCAACTTGTCTTTTCTAAGAACAAAGAATAAACACAAAAACAAAAAGTTT
TTTTAATTTTAATCAAAAAACTAGTGATATCCTCGAGTCATGTAATTAGTTATGTCACGCTTACATTCAC
GCCCTCCCCCCACATCCGCTCTAACCGAAAAGGAAGGAGTTAGACAACCTGAAGTCTAGGTCCCTATTTA
TTTTTTTATAGTTATGTTAGTATTAAGAACGTTATTTATATTTCAAATTTTTCTTTTTTTTCTGTACAGA
CGCGTGTACGCATGTAACATTATACTGAAAACCTTGCTTGAGAAGGTTTTGGGACGCTCGAAGGCTTTAA
TTTGCGGCCAAGCTTGCATGCCTGCAGGTCGACTCTAGAGGATCCCCGGGATAACTTCGTATAGCATACA
TTATACGAAGTTATTAACCATTATTTTTTTCCTCAACATAACGAGAACACACAGGGGCGCTATCGCACAG
AATCAAATTCGATGACTGGAAATTTTTTGTTAATTTCAGAGGTCGCCTGACGCATATACCTTTTTCAACT
GAAAAATTGGGAGAAAAAGGAAAGGTGAGAGGCCGGAACCGGCTTTTCATATAGAATAGAGAAGCGTTCA
TGACTAAATGCTTGCATCACAATACTTGAAGTTGACAATATTATTTAAGGACCTATTGTTTTTTCCAATA
GGTGGTTAGCAATCGTCTTACTTTCTAACTTTTCTTACCTTTTACATTTCAGCAATATATATATATATTT
CAAGGATATACCATTCTAATGTCTGCCCCTAAGAAGATCGTCGTTTTGCCAGGTGACCACGTTGGTCAAG
AAATCACAGCCGAAGCCATTAAGGTTCTTAAAGCTATTTCTGATGTTCGTTCCAATGTCAAGTTCGATTT
CGAAAATCATTTAATTGGTGGTGCTGCTATCGAAGCTACAGGTGTCCCACTTCCAGATGAGGCGCTGGAA
GCCTCCAAGAAGGCTGATGCCGTTTTGTTAGGTGCTGTGGGTGGTCCTAAATGGGGTACAGGTAGTGTTA
GACCTGAACAAGGTTTACTAAAAATCCGTAAAGAACTTCAATTGTACGCCAACTTAAGACCATGTAACTT
TGCATCCGACTCTCTTTTAGACTTATCTCCAATCAAGCCACAATTTGCTAAAGGTACTGACTTCGTTGTT
GTCAGAGAATTAGTGGGAGGTATTTACTTTGGTAAGAGAAAGGAAGATGATGGTGATGGTGTCGCTTGGG
ATAGTGAACAATACACCGTTCCAGAAGTGCAAAGAATCACAAGAATGGCCGCTTTCATGGCCCTACAACA
TGAGCCACCATTGCCTATTTGGTCCTTGGATAAAGCTAATGTTTTGGCCTCTTCAAGATTATGGAGAAAA
ACTGTGGAGGAAACCATCAAGAACGAATTTCCTACATTGAAGGTTCAACATCAATTGATTGATTCTGCCG
CCATGATCCTAGTTAAGAACCCAACCCACCTAAATGGTATTATAATCACCAGCAACATGTTTGGTGATAT
CATCTCCGATGAAGCCTCCGTTATCCCAGGTTCCTTGGGTTTGTTGCCATCTGCGTCCTTGGCCTCTTTG
CCAGACAAGAACACCGCATTTGGTTTGTACGAACCATGCCACGGTTCTGCTCCAGATTTGCCAAAGAATA
AGGTCAACCCTATCGCCACTATCTTGTCTGCTGCAATGATGTTGAAATTGTCATTGAACTTGCCTGAAGA
AGGTAAGGCCATTGAAGATGCAGTTAAAAAGGTTTTGGATGCAGGTATCAGAACTGGTGATTTAGGTGGT
TCCAACAGTACCACCGAAGTCGGTGATGCTGTCGCCGAAGAAGTTAAGAAAATCCATAACTTCGTATAGC
ATACATTATACGAAGTTATCCCGGGTACCGAGCTCGAATTCGTATGATCCAATATCAAAGGAAATGATAG
CATTGAAGGATGAGACTAATCCAATTGAGGAGTGGCAGCATATAGAACAGCTAAAGGGTAGTGCTGAAGG
AAGCATACGATACCCCGCATGGAATGGGATAATATCACAGGAGGTACTAGACTACCTTTCATCCTACATA
AATAGACGCATATAAGTACGCATTTAAGCATAAACACGCACTATGCCGTTCTTCTCATGTATATATATAT
ACAGGCAACACGCAGATATAGGTGCGACGTGAACAGTGAGCTGTATGTGCGCAGCTCGCGTTGCATTTTC
GGAAGCGCTCGTTTTCGGAAACGCTTTGAAGTTCCTATTCCGAAGTTCCTATTCTCTAGAAAGTATAGGA
ACTTCAGAGCGCTTTTGAAAACCAAAAGCGCTCTGAAGACGCACTTTCAAAAAACCAAAAACGCACCGGA
CTGTAACGAGCTACTAAAATATTGCGAATACCGCTTCCACAAACATTGCTCAAAAGTATCTCTTTGCTAT
ATATCTCTGTGCTATATCCCTATATAACCTACCCATCCACCTTTCGCTCCTTGAACTTGCATCTAAACTC
GACCTCTACATTTTTTATGTTTATCTCTAGTATTACTCTTTAGACAAAAAAATTGTAGTAAGAACTATTC
ATAGAGTGAATCGAAAACAATACGAAAATGTAAACATTTCCTATACGTAGTATATAGAGACAAAATAGAA
GAAACCGTTCATAATTTTCTGACCAATGAAGAATCATCAACGCTATCACTTTCTGTTCACAAAGTATGCG
CAATCCACATCGGTATAGAATATAATCGGGGATGCCTTTATCTTGAAAAAATGCACCCGCAGCTTCGCTA
GTAATCAGTAAACGCGGGAAGTGGAGTCAGGCTTTTTTTATGGAAGAGAAAATAGACACCAAAGTAGCCT
TCTTCTAACCTTAACGGACCTACAGTGCAAAAAGTTATCAAGAGACTGCATTATAGAGCGCACAAAGGAG
AAAAAAAGTAATCTAAGATGCTTTGTTAGAAAAATAGCGCTCTCGGGATGCATTTTTGTAGAACAAAAAA
GAAGTATAGATTCTTTGTTGGTAAAATAGCGCTCTCGCGTTGCATTTCTGTTCTGTAAAAATGCAGCTCA
GATTCTTTGTTTGAAAAATTAGCGCTCTCGCGTTGCATTTTTGTTTTACAAAAATGAAGCACAGATTCTT
CGTTGGTAAAATAGCGCTTTCGCGTTGCATTTCTGTTCTGTAAAAATGCAGCTCAGATTCTTTGTTTGAA
AAATTAGCGCTCTCGCGTTGCATTTTTGTTCTACAAAATGAAGCACAGATGCTTCGTTGAATTCGTAATC
ATGGTCATAGCTGTTTCCTGTGTGAAATTGTTATCCGCTCACAATTCCACACAACATACGAGCCGGAAGC
ATAAAGTGTAAAGCCTGGGGTGCCTAATGAGTGAGCTAACTCACATTAATTGCGTTGCGCTCACTGCCCG
CTTTCCAGTCGGGAAACCTGTCGTGCCAGCTGCATTAATGAATCGGCCAACGCGCGGGGAGAGGCGGTTT
GCGTATTGGGCGCTCTTCCGCTTCCTCGCTCACTGACTCGCTGCGCTCGGTCGTTCGGCTGCGGCGAGCG
GTATCAGCTCACTCAAAGGCGGTAATACGGTTATCCACAGAATCAGGGGATAACGCAGGAAAGAACATGT
GAGCAAAAGGCCAGCAAAAGGCCAGGAACCGTAAAAAGGCCGCGTTGCTGGCGTTTTTCCATAGGCTCCG
CCCCCCTGACGAGCATCACAAAAATCGACGCTCAAGTCAGAGGTGGCGAAACCCGACAGGACTATAAAGA
TACCAGGCGTTTCCCCCTGGAAGCTCCCTCGTGCGCTCTCCTGTTCCGACCCTGCCGCTTACCGGATACC
TGTCCGCCTTTCTCCCTTCGGGAAGCGTGGCGCTTTCTCATAGCTCACGCTGTAGGTATCTCAGTTCGGT
GTAGGTCGTTCGCTCCAAGCTGGGCTGTGTGCACGAACCCCCCGTTCAGCCCGACCGCTGCGCCTTATCC
GGTAACTATCGTCTTGAGTCCAACCCGGTAAGACACGACTTATCGCCACTGGCAGCAGCCACTGGTAACA
GGATTAGCAGAGCGAGGTATGTAGGCGGTGCTACAGAGTTCTTGAAGTGGTGGCCTAACTACGGCTACAC
TAGAAGGACAGTATTTGGTATCTGCGCTCTGCTGAAGCCAGTTACCTTCGGAAAAAGAGTTGGTAGCTCT
TGATCCGGCAAACAAACCACCGCTGGTAGCGGTGGTTTTTTTGTTTGCAAGCAGCAGATTACGCGCAGAA
AAAAAGGATCTCAAGAAGATCCTTTGATCTTTTCTACGGGGTCTGACGCTCAGTGGAACGAAAACTCACG
TTAAGGGATTTTGGTCATGAGATTATCAAAAAGGATCTTCACCTAGATCCTTTTAAATTAAAAATGAAGT
TTTAAATCAATCTAAAGTATATATGAGTAAACTTGGTCTGACAGTTACCAATGCTTAATCAGTGAGGCAC
CTATCTCAGCGATCTGTCTATTTCGTTCATCCATAGTTGCCTGACTCCCCGTCGTGTAGATAACTACGAT
ACGGGAGGGCTTACCATCTGGCCCCAGTGCTGCAATGATACCGCGAGACCCACGCTCACCGGCTCCAGAT
TTATCAGCAATAAACCAGCCAGCCGGAAGGGCCGAGCGCAGAAGTGGTCCTGCAACTTTATCCGCCTCCA
TCCAGTCTATTAATTGTTGCCGGGAAGCTAGAGTAAGTAGTTCGCCAGTTAATAGTTTGCGCAACGTTGT
TGCCATTGCTACAGGCATCGTGGTGTCACGCTCGTCGTTTGGTATGGCTTCATTCAGCTCCGGTTCCCAA
CGATCAAGGCGAGTTACATGATCCCCCATGTTGTGCAAAAAAGCGGTTAGCTCCTTCGGTCCTCCGATCG
TTGTCAGAAGTAAGTTGGCCGCAGTGTTATCACTCATGGTTATGGCAGCACTGCATAATTCTCTTACTGT
CATGCCATCCGTAAGATGCTTTTCTGTGACTGGTGAGTACTCAACCAAGTCATTCTGAGAATAGTGTATG
CGGCGACCGAGTTGCTCTTGCCCGGCGTCAATACGGGATAATACCGCGCCACATAGCAGAACTTTAAAAG
TGCTCATCATTGGAAAACGTTCTTCGGGGCGAAAACTCTCAAGGATCTTACCGCTGTTGAGATCCAGTTC
GATGTAACCCACTCGTGCACCCAACTGATCTTCAGCATCTTTTACTTTCACCAGCGTTTCTGGGTGAGCA
AAAACAGGAAGGCAAAATGCCGCAAAAAAGGGAATAAGGGCGACACGGAAATGTTGAATACTCATACTCT
TCCTTTTTCAATATTATTGAAGCATTTATCAGGGTTATTGTCTCATGAGCGGATACATATTTGAATGTAT
TTAGAAAAATAAACAAATAGGGGTTCCGCGCACATTTCCCCGAAAAGTGCCACCTGACGTCTAAGAAACC
ATTATTATCATGACATTAACCTATAAAAATAGGCGTATCACGAGGCCCTTTCGTC
