>Addgene plasmid #26849 | pXP622 | addgene partial sequence | sequence record 33083 | 26849 with Cyc1-terF (GGACGCTCGAAGGCTTTAAT)
CGACTCTGAGGATCCCCGGGATAACTTCGTATAGCATACATTATACGAAGTTATTANCCATTATTTTTTT
CCTCAACATAACGAGAACACACAGGGGCGCTATCGCACAGAATCAAATTCGATGACTGGAAATTTTTTGT
TAATTTCAGAGGTCGCCTGACGCATATACCTTTTTCAACTGAAAAATTGGGAGAAAAAGGAAAGGTGAGA
GCGCCGGAACCGGCTTTTCATATAGAATAGAGAAGCGTTCATGACTAAATGCTTGCATCACAATACTTGA
AGTTGACAATATTATTTAAGGACCTATTGTTTTTCCAATAGGTGGTTAGCAATCGTCTTACTTTCTAACT
TTTCTTACCTTTTACATTTCAGCAATATATATATATATTTCAAGGATATACCATTCTAATGTCTGCCCCT
AAGAAGATCGTCGTTTTGCCAGGTGACCACGTTGGTCAAGAAATCACAGCCGAAGCCATTAAGGTTCTTA
AAGCTATTTCTGATGTTCGTTCCAATGTCAAGTTCGATTTCGAAAATCATTTAATTGGTGGTGCTGCTAT
CGAAGCTACAGGTGTCCCACTTCCAGATGAGGCGCTGGAAGCCTCCAAGAAGGCTGATGCCGTTTTGTTA
GGTGCTGTGGGTGGTCCTAAATGGGGTACAGGTAGTGTTAGACCTGAACAAGGTTTACTAAAAATCCGTA
AAGAACTTCAATTGTACGCCAACTTAAGACCATGTAACTTTGCATCCGACTCTCTTTTAGACTTATCTCC
AATCAAGCCACAATTTGCTAAAGGTACTGACTTCGTTGTTGTCAGAGAATTAGTGGGAGGTATTTACTTT
GGTAAGAGAAAGGAAGATGATGGTGATGGTGTCGCTTGGGATAGTGAACAATAC
