>Addgene plasmid #26849 | pXP622 | addgene partial sequence | sequence record 33084 | 26849 with M13rev
AAATGCAACGCGAGAGCGCTAATTTTTCAAACAAAGAATCTGAGCTGCATTTTTACAGAACAGAAATGCA
ACGCGANAGCGCTATTTTACCAACGAAGAATCTGTGCTTCATTTTTGTAAAACAAAAATGCAACGCGAGA
GCGCTAATTTTTCAAACAAAGAATCTGAGCTGCATTTTTACAGAACAGAAATGCAACGCGAGAGCGCTAT
TTTACCAACAAAGAATCTATACTTCTTTTTTGTTCTACAAAAATGCATCCCGAGAGCGCTATTTTTCTAA
CAAAGCATCNTAGATTACTTTTTTTCTCCTTTGTGCGCTCTATAATGCAGTCTCTTGATAACTTTTTGCA
CTGTAGGTCCGTTAAGGTTAGAAGAAGGCTACTTTGGTGTCTATTTTCTCTTCCATAAAAAAAGCCTGAC
TCCACTTCCCGCGTTTACTGATTACTAGCGAAGCTGCGGGTGCATTTTTTCAAGATAAAGGCATCCCCGA
TTATATTCTATACCGATGTGGATTGCGCA
